Addgene plasmid #99810: Smp_180190
Purpose: Expresses S. mansoni hypothetical protein Smp_180190
Depositing lab: Phillip Newmark.
Backbone
  Vector backbone: pJC53.2
  Vector type: Bacterial Expression
Growth in bacteria
  Bacterial resistance: Kanamycin, 50 μg/mL
  Growth temperature: 37°C
  Growth strain: DH5alpha
  Copy number: Unknown
Gene/Insert
  Gene/Insert name: hypothetical protein
  Cloning method: Restriction Enzyme; 5′ cloning site unknown (unknown if destroyed); 3′ cloning site unknown (unknown if destroyed)
Terms and licenses: Academic/Nonprofit Terms; Industry Terms: Not Available to Industry
Depositor comments: Addgene Note: These plasmids were generated for in vitro transcription and may not be suitable for overexpression studies. The inserts were amplified from cDNA and may differ from NCBI reference sequences.
How to cite: Smp_180190 was a gift from Phillip Newmark (Addgene plasmid # 99810)
