[The description below was written by a language model from this plasmid's Addgene catalogue record and pLannotate feature annotations shown in this document.]
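Description:
Smp_180190 is a small (about 3.8 kb) bacterial plasmid built on the pJC53.2 backbone that carries a cDNA-derived fragment of the Schistosoma mansoni gene Smp_180190, annotated only as a hypothetical protein. It replicates in E. coli from a high-copy ColE1/pUC-type origin. The catalogue lists kanamycin as the selection, consistent with the annotated neo (nptII) coding sequence. The sequence also contains an intact β-lactamase (AmpR) gene, along with leftover fragments of an M13 origin and of the Tn5 transposase that appear to be backbone remnants rather than functional parts.

The insert itself was not annotated, but it presumably occupies the roughly 600 bp gap between two opposing sets of phage promoters. On one side sit T7 and SP6 promoters reading inward, and on the other T3 and T7 promoters reading inward from the opposite strand. Each side is bounded on the outside by a T7 terminator positioned to stop transcription arriving from the far T7 promoter. This layout allows single-strand sense or antisense transcripts to be made with SP6 or T3 polymerase. Both strands can be made at once with T7 polymerase, giving double-stranded RNA. Such transcripts are typically used as riboprobes for in situ hybridization or as dsRNA for RNA interference, although the record does not name a specific application.

Although the plasmid is catalogued as a bacterial expression vector, the repository note states that this plasmid series was made for in vitro transcription and may not suit protein overexpression. It also notes that the insert was amplified from cDNA and may differ from the reference sequence. The cloning sites used and the insert orientation are not recorded.
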