Features (pLannotate 1.2.2; 12 found; start..end, strand, type, name):
      1..48      -  terminator     T7 terminator: transcription terminator for bacteriophage T7 RNA polymerase
     62..80      +  promoter       T7 promoter: promoter for bacteriophage T7 RNA polymerase
     84..102     +  promoter       SP6 promoter: promoter for bacteriophage SP6 RNA polymerase
    714..732     -  promoter       T3 promoter: promoter for bacteriophage T3 RNA polymerase
    736..754     -  promoter       T7 promoter: promoter for bacteriophage T7 RNA polymerase
    768..815     +  terminator     T7 terminator: transcription terminator for bacteriophage T7 RNA polymerase
    822..888     +  rep_origin     M13 ori (fragment): M13 bacteriophage origin of replication; arrow indicates direction of (+) strand synthesis
    891..1190    +  CDS            tnpA (fragment): TN5P_ECOLX - Also known as tnp. Experimental evidence at protein level: Swiss-Prot protein existence level 1. Mediates transposition of transposon Tn5 by a 'cut and paste' mechanism. First, the monomeric transposase binds the 19 bp inverted DNA repeats flanking the transposon. Then, dimerization of the DNA- bound transposase creates a synaptic DNA complex. After nicking of the first DNA strand, excision of the transposon proceeds through a series of intermediates. The transposase then mediates the insertion of the transposon at a new site by strand transfer. The activity of the wild- type tran
   1222..2013    +  CDS            neo: KKA2_KLEPN - Also known as kan, nptII. Experimental evidence at protein level: Swiss-Prot protein existence level 1. Resistance to kanamycin, neomycin, paromomycin, ribostamycin, butirosin and gentamicin B. From Klebsiella pneumoniae.
   2017..2033    +  promoter       AmpR promoter (fragment): bla
   2034..2894    +  CDS            AmpR: β-lactamase; bla; confers resistance to ampicillin, carbenicillin, and related antibiotics
   3065..3653    +  rep_origin     ori: high-copy-number ColE1/pMB1/pBR322/pUC origin of replication
>Addgene plasmid #99810 | Smp_180190 | addgene full sequence | sequence record 194855 | Addgene NGS Result
CAAAAAACCCCTCAAGACCCGTTTAGAGGCCCCAAGGGGTTATGCTAGGCGCGCCGGATCCTAATACGAC
TCACTATAGGGAGATTTAGGTGACACTATAGAAGTGACCTTATCTCCATCGGACACTGAGGCGCTATGTA
CGACCTTGAAAATCCCACTGTTGTCACTGACTAAGCAAAGTATTTCTCACTACTTTTTCATATGGGCTAA
TTTAGTTGAGGAAGCCTTGGATACATTATCAGTGAGCATAGACAACATGGATAATAATAAAATATGTTTA
TTATCCCTTGTTGACAACATTGTTGAGATATCTTCTTCGTTATTGGAATCGAATAATGTCGCCCAAAAAT
CATTACATAATTGGGACCCGAATCGCGGTTGTATTCTTCTTCAATGTTTGCAGTATCTACTAGTTATGTT
TGAAGAATATGGATGCTTGCATTCGGAATTACATATTTATTTGCTTCGCTTGTTACCAGTTGTTGAGAAA
ATTAATGGCGTCATTTTTTCCTTACGCCGTAGTCTATCTCTGTCTAACGAGCTTCTTTCTACGGAATCAG
AATTCGCTTTAACACGCCGTCCAGTAGCATTCAATCGATTGTCTACTTCGAATCGTATTAGCGACTTCAC
ATCTATCTCAATTCAGTTTCTTGTCGATCTTCTGGTTCCAAATAATTCCACTCATGTTTCGCTACCTTCA
GGTCGAAGGTCTCCCTTTAGTGAGGGTTAATTCTCCCTATAGTGAGTCGTATTAGGATCCGGCGCGCCTA
GCATAACCCCTTGGGGCCTCTAAACGGGTCTTGAGGGGTTTTTTGACGCGTCGATTTCGGCCTATTGGTT
AAAAAATGAGCTGATTTAACAAAAATTTAACGCGAATTTTAACAAAATTCAGGGCGCAAGGGCTGCTAAA
GGAAGCGGAACACGTAGAAAGCCAGTCCGCAGAAACGGTGCTGACCCCGGATGAATGTCAGCTACTGGGC
TATCTGGACAAGGGAAAACGCAAGCGCAAAGAGAAAGCAGGTAGCTTGCAGTGGGCTTACATGGCGATAG
CTAGACTGGGCGGTTTTATGGACAGCAAGCGAACCGGAATTGCCAGCTGGGGCGCCCTCTGGTAAGGTTG
GGAAGCCCTGCAAAGTAAACTGGATGGCTTTCTTGCCGCCAATGATCTGATGGCGCAGGGGATCAAGATC
TGATCAAGAGACAGGATGAGGATCGTTTCGCATGATTGAACAAGATGGATTGCACGCAGGTTCTCCGGCC
GCTTGGGTGGAGAGGCTATTCGGCTATGACTGGGCACAACAGACAATCGGCTGCTCTGATGCCGCCGTGT
TCCGGCTGTCAGCGCAGGGGCGCCCGGTTCTTTTTGTCAAGACCGACCTGTCCGGTGCCCTGAATGAACT
GCAGGACGAGGCAGCGCGGCTATCGTGGCTGGCCACGACGGGCGTTCCTTGCGCAGCTGTGCTCGACGTT
GTCACTGAAGCGGGAAGGGACTGGCTGCTATTGGGCGAAGTGCCGGGGCAGGATCTCCTGTCATCCCACC
TTGCTCCTGCCGAGAAAGTATCCATCATGGCTGATGCAATGCGGCGGCTGCATACGCTTGATCCGGCTAC
CTGCCCATTCGACCACCAAGCGAAACATCGCATCGAGCGAGCACGTACTCGGATGGAAGCCGGTCTTGTC
GATCAGGATGATCTGGACGAAGAGCATCAGGGGCTCGCGCCAGCCGAACTGTTCGCCAGGCTCAAGGCGC
GCATGCCCGACGGCGAGGATCTCGTCGTGACCCATGGCGATGCCTGCTTGCCGAATATCATGGTGGAAAA
TGGCCGCTTTTCTGGATTCATCGACTGTGGCCGGCTGGGTGTGGCGGACCGCTATCAGGACATAGCGTTG
GCTACCCGTGATATTGCTGAAGAGCTTGGCGGCGAATGGGCTGACCGCTTCCTCGTGCTTTACGGTATCG
CCGCTCCCGATTCGCAGCGCATCGCCTTCTATCGCCTTCTTGACGAGTTCTTCTGAATTGAAAAAGGAAG
AGTATGAGTATTCAACATTTCCGTGTCGCCCTTATTCCCTTTTTTGCGGCATTTTGCCTTCCTGTTTTTG
CTCACCCAGAAACGCTGGTGAAAGTAAAAGATGCTGAAGATCAGTTGGGTGCACGAGTGGGTTACATCGA
ACTGGATCTCAACAGCGGTAAGATCCTTGAGAGTTTTCGCCCCGAAGAACGTTTTCCAATGATGAGCACT
TTTAAAGTTCTGCTATGTGGCGCGGTATTATCCCGTATTGACGCCGGGCAAGAGCAACTCGGTCGCCGCA
TACACTATTCTCAGAATGACTTGGTTGAGTACTCACCAGTCACAGAAAAGCATCTTACGGATGGCATGAC
AGTAAGAGAATTATGCAGTGCTGCCATAACCATGAGTGATAACACTGCGGCCAACTTACTTCTGACAACG
ATCGGAGGACCGAAGGAGCTAACCGCTTTTTTGCACAACATGGGGGATCATGTAACTCGCCTTGATCGTT
GGGAACCGGAGCTGAATGAAGCCATACCAAACGACGAGCGTGACACCACGATGCCTGTAGCAATGGCAAC
AACGTTGCGCAAACTATTAACTGGCGAACTACTTACTCTAGCTTCCCGGCAACAATTAATAGACTGGATG
GAGGCGGATAAAGTTGCAGGACCACTTCTGCGCTCGGCCCTTCCGGCTGGCTGGTTTATTGCTGATAAAT
CTGGAGCCGGTGAGCGTGGGTCTCGCGGTATCATTGCAGCACTGGGGCCAGATGGTAAGCCCTCCCGTAT
CGTAGTTATCTACACGACGGGGAGCCAGGCAACTATGGATGAACGAAATAGACAGATCGCTGAGATAGGT
GCCTCACTGATTAAGCATTGGTAACTGTCAGACCAAGTTTACTCATATATACTTTAGATTGATTTAAAAC
TTCATTTTTAATTTAAAAGGATCTAGGTGAAGATCCTTTTTGATAATCTCATGACCAAAATCCCTTAACG
TGAGTTTTCGTTCCACTGAGCGTCAGACCCCGTAGAAAAGATCAAAGGATCTTCTTGAGATCCTTTTTTT
CTGCGCGTAATCTGCTGCTTGCAAACAAAAAAACCACCGCTACCAGCGGTGGTTTGTTTGCCGGATCAAG
AGCTACCAACTCTTTTTCCGAAGGTAACTGGCTTCAGCAGAGCGCAGATACCAAATACTGTTCTTCTAGT
GTAGCCGTAGTTAGGCCACCACTTCAAGAACTCTGTAGCACCGCCTACATACCTCGCTCTGCTAATCCTG
TTACCAGTGGCTGCTGCCAGTGGCGATAAGTCGTGTCTTACCGGGTTGGACTCAAGACGATAGTTACCGG
ATAAGGCGCAGCGGTCGGGCTGAACGGGGGGTTCGTGCACACAGCCCAGCTTGGAGCGAACGACCTACAC
CGAACTGAGATACCTACAGCGTGAGCTATGAGAAAGCGCCACGCTTCCCGAAGGGAGAAAGGCGGACAGG
TATCCGGTAAGCGGCAGGGTCGGAACAGGAGAGCGCACGAGGGAGCTTCCAGGGGGAAACGCCTGGTATC
TTTATAGTCCTGTCGGGTTTCGCCACCTCTGACTTGAGCGTCGATTTTTGTGATGCTCGTCAGGGGGGCG
GAGCCTATGGAAAAACGCCAGCAACGCGGCCTTTTTACGGTTCCTGGCCTTTTGCTGGCCTTTTGCTCAC
ATGTTCTTTCCTGCGTTATCCCCTGATTCTGTGGATAACCGTATTACCGCCTTTGAGTGAGCTGATACCG
CTCGCCGCAGCCGAACGACCGAGCGCAGCGAGTCAGTGAGCGAGGAAGCACGCGT
